Addgene plasmid #55651: pAAV-hSyn Con/Foff EYFP
Purpose: Cre-on/Flp-off EYFP under the Synapsin promoter
Depositing lab: Karl Deisseroth. Depositing organization: Stanford University. Publication: Targeting cells with single vectors using multiple-feature Boolean logic. Fenno LE, Mattis J, Ramakrishnan C, Hyun M, Lee SY, He M, Tucciarone J, Selimbeyoglu A, Berndt A, Grosenick L, Zalocusky KA, Bernstein H, Swanson H, Perry C, Diester I, Boyce FM, Bass CE, Neve R, Huang ZJ, Deisseroth K. Nat Methods. 2014 Jul;11(7):763-72. doi: 10.1038/nmeth.2996. Epub 2014 Jun 8. PubMed 24908100.
Backbone
  Vector backbone: AAV
  Backbone size w/o insert (bp): 4536
  Total vector size (bp): 5854
  Vector type: Mammalian Expression, AAV ; Cre on/Flp off eYFP
Growth in bacteria
  Bacterial resistance: Ampicillin, 100 μg/mL
  Growth temperature: 37°C
  Growth strain: Stbl3
  Copy number: High Copy
Gene/Insert
  Gene/Insert name: eYFP with introns
  Species: Synthetic
  Insert size (bp): 1310
  Promoter: hSyn
  Cloning method: Restriction Enzyme; 5′ cloning site BamHI (unknown if destroyed); 3′ cloning site EcoRI (not destroyed)
  Sequencing primers: 5′ ccacgcgaggcgcgagatag; 3′ GCAATAGCATGATACAAAGG
Terms and licenses: Academic/Nonprofit Terms; Industry Terms: Not Available to Industry
How to cite: pAAV-hSyn Con/Foff EYFP was a gift from Karl Deisseroth (Addgene plasmid # 55651 ; http://n2t.net/addgene:55651 ; RRID:Addgene_55651)
