[The description below was written by a language model from this plasmid's Addgene catalogue record and pLannotate feature annotations shown in this document.]
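Description:
pAAV-hSyn Con/Foff EYFP is a 5,854 bp AAV transfer plasmid for mammalian expression, designed to report cells that express Cre recombinase but not Flp recombinase. It is maintained in bacteria through a high-copy ColE1/pUC-type origin and an ampicillin resistance gene (β-lactamase with its own promoter). An M13 phage origin is also annotated in the backbone. Two AAV2 inverted terminal repeats flank the expression cassette, so that the region between them can be packaged into recombinant AAV particles for delivery to neurons.

Within the ITRs, the human synapsin I promoter confers neuron-specific transcription of a synthetic "eYFP with introns" insert, followed by a WPRE to enhance transcript expression and a human growth hormone polyadenylation signal. The EYFP coding sequence is split into two pieces separated by intron sequence; fragments of a β-globin intron are annotated. A short EYFP fragment lies in the antisense orientation, bracketed by oppositely oriented lox2272 and loxN pairs. The larger fragment lies in the sense orientation. Because lox2272 and loxN recombine only with their own kind, this arrangement behaves like a double-floxed inverted cassette: Cre should flip the small exon into the sense orientation and lock it there, allowing splicing to reconstitute an intact EYFP reading frame.

The Flp-off logic implies Flp target sites around the other exon, so that Flp would invert it and abolish expression. However, the automated feature table does not annotate any FRT-type sites, so their identity and positions cannot be confirmed from this record. The construct is an intersectional Boolean-logic fluorescent reporter for labelling neuronal populations defined by Cre presence and Flp absence.
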