Features (pLannotate 1.2.2; 21 found; start..end, strand, type, name):
      1..141     -  repeat_region  AAV2 ITR: inverted terminal repeat of adeno-associated virus serotype 2 inverted
    186..633     +  promoter       hSyn promoter: human synapsin I promoter; confers neuron-specific expression (Kügler et al., 2003)
    647..680     +  protein_bind   lox2272: Cre-mediated recombination occurs in the 8-bp core sequence (GGATACTT). lox2272 sites are compatible with each other, but incompatible with loxP or loxN sites (Lee and Saito, 1988). Cre recombinase
    731..764     +  protein_bind   loxN: Cre-mediated recombination occurs in the 8-bp core sequence (GTATACCT). loxN sites are compatible with each other, but incompatible with loxP or lox2272 sites. Cre recombinase
    785..943     -  CDS            EYFP (fragment): EYFP is a basic (constitutively fluorescent) green/yellow fluorescent protein published in 1996, derived from Aequorea victoria. It is reported to be a very rapidly-maturing weak dimer with high acid sensitivity.
    954..987     -  protein_bind   lox2272: Cre-mediated recombination occurs in the 8-bp core sequence (GGATACTT). lox2272 sites are compatible with each other, but incompatible with loxP or loxN sites (Lee and Saito, 1988). Cre recombinase
    988..1037    -  intron         β-globin intron (fragment): internally truncated intron from human β-globin
   1038..1071    -  protein_bind   loxN: Cre-mediated recombination occurs in the 8-bp core sequence (GTATACCT). loxN sites are compatible with each other, but incompatible with loxP or lox2272 sites. Cre recombinase
   1270..1832    +  CDS            EYFP (fragment): enhanced YFP mammalian codon-optimized
   1873..1923    -  intron         β-globin intron (fragment): internally truncated intron from human β-globin
   1957..1981    +  misc_feature   MCS (fragment): pBluescript multiple cloning site
   1981..2569    +  misc_feature   WPRE: woodchuck hepatitis virus posttranscriptional regulatory element
   2601..3077    +  polyA_signal   hGH poly(A) signal: human growth hormone polyadenylation signal
   3117..3257    +  repeat_region  AAV2 ITR: inverted terminal repeat of adeno-associated virus serotype 2 inverted
   3262..3313    -  misc_feature   bom (fragment): basis of mobility region from pBR322
   3332..3712    +  rep_origin     M13 ori (sequence partly withheld): M13 bacteriophage origin of replication; arrow indicates direction of (+) strand synthesis
   3788..3837    -  misc_feature   bom (fragment): basis of mobility region from pBR322
   3939..3974    -  CDS            rop (fragment): Rop protein, which maintains plasmids at low copy number; rop
   4069..4173    +  promoter       AmpR promoter: bla
   4174..5034    +  CDS            AmpR: β-lactamase; bla; confers resistance to ampicillin, carbenicillin, and related antibiotics
   5205..5793    +  rep_origin     ori: high-copy-number ColE1/pMB1/pBR322/pUC origin of replication
>Addgene plasmid #55651 | pAAV-hSyn Con/Foff EYFP | depositor full sequence | sequence record 86454 | pAAV-hSyn Con/Foff EYFP sequence 5854 bps
CCTGCAGGCAGCTGCGCGCTCGCTCGCTCACTGAGGCCGCCCGGGCAAAGCCCGGGCGTCGGGCGACCTT
TGGTCGCCCGGCCTCAGTGAGCGAGCGAGCGCGCAGAGAGGGAGTGGCCAACTCCATCACTAGGGGTTCC
TGCGGCCGCACGCGTGTGTCTAGACTGCAGAGGGCCCTGCGTATGAGTGCAAGTGGGTTTTAGGACCAGG
ATGAGGCGGGGTGGGGGTGCCTACCTGACGACCGACCCCGACCCACTGGACAAGCACCCAACCCCCATTC
CCCAAATTGCGCATCCCCTATCAGAGAGGGGGAGGGGAAACAGGATGCGGCGAGGCGCGTGCGCACTGCC
AGCTTCAGCACCGCGGACAGTGCCTTCGCCCCCGCCTGGCGGCGCGCGCCACCGCCGCCTCAGCACTGAA
GGCGCGCTGACGTCACTCGCCGGTCCCCCGCAAACTCCCCTTCCCGGCCACCTTGGTCGCGTCCGCGCCG
CCGCCGGCCCAGCCGGACCGCACCACGCGAGGCGCGAGATAGGGGGGCACGGGCGCGACCATCTGCGCTG
CGGCGCCGGCGACTCAGCGCTGCCTCAGTCTGCGGTGGGCAGCGGAGGAGTCGTGTCGTGCCTGAGAGCG
CAGTCGAGAAGGATCCATAACTTCGTATAGGATACTTTATACGAAGTTATGTAGCTGGAGCAATTTGAAA
AGATTGTTGTATTACCTCTAGCTGCGCTTAATAACTTCGTATAGTATACCTTATACGAAGTTATACTAGT
CCTCCTGTACTCACCTTGCCGGTGGTGCAGATGAACTTCAGGGTCAGCTTGCCGTAGGTGGCATCGCCCT
CGCCCTCGCCGGACACGCTGAACTTGTGGCCGTTTACGTCGCCGTCCAGCTCGACCAGGATGGGCACCAC
CCCGGTGAACAGCTCCTCGCCCTTGCTCACCATGGTGGCTAGCATAACTTCGTATAAAGTATCCTATACG
AAGTTATTTGCCTTAACCCAGAAATTATCACTGTTATTCTTTAGATAGGTGCAAAGAATAACTTCGTATA
AGGTATACTATACGAAGTTATGGTACCGAAGTTCCTATTCTTCAAATAGTATAGGAACTTCAATTGTTAT
TGGTGCAAAGAATCACTTCCTTAAGTCTTTATACTGCCCAGGAAGTTCCTATTCTTCAAAAGGTATAGGA
ACTTCGGCGCGCCTGGAGAGTGGCCAGCCCTTCTCATGTTCAGAGAACATGGTTAACTGGTTAAGTCATG
TCGTCCCACAGCTGCCCGTGCCCTGGCCCACCCTCGTGACCACCTTCGGCTACGGCCTGCAGTGCTTCGC
CCGCTACCCCGACCACATGAAGCAGCACGACTTCTTCAAGTCCGCCATGCCCGAAGGCTACGTCCAGGAG
CGCACCATCTTCTTCAAGGACGACGGCAACTACAAGACCCGCGCCGAGGTGAAGTTCGAGGGCGACACCC
TGGTGAACCGCATCGAGCTGAAGGGCATCGACTTCAAGGAGGACGGCAACATCCTGGGGCACAAGCTGGA
GTACAACTACAACAGCCACAACGTCTATATCATGGCCGACAAGCAGAAGAACGGCATCAAGGTGAACTTC
AAGATCCGCCACAACATCGAGGACGGCAGCGTGCAGCTCGCCGACCACTACCAGCAGAACACCCCCATCG
GCGACGGCCCCGTGCTGCTGCCCGACAACCACTACCTGAGCTACCAGTCCGCCCTGAGCAAAGACCCCAA
CGAGAAGCGCGATCACATGGTCCTGCTGGAGTTCGTGACCGCCGCCGGGATCACTCTCGGCATGGACGAG
CTGTACAAGTAAGAGCTCGAAGTTCCTATACTATTTGAAGAATAGGAACTTCTTGCCTTAACCCAGAAAT
TATCACTGTTATTCTTTAGAATGGTGCAAAGAGAAGTTCCTATACCTTTTGAAGAATAGGAACTTCGAAT
TCGATATCAAGCTTATCGATAATCAACCTCTGGATTACAAAATTTGTGAAAGATTGACTGGTATTCTTAA
CTATGTTGCTCCTTTTACGCTATGTGGATACGCTGCTTTAATGCCTTTGTATCATGCTATTGCTTCCCGT
ATGGCTTTCATTTTCTCCTCCTTGTATAAATCCTGGTTGCTGTCTCTTTATGAGGAGTTGTGGCCCGTTG
TCAGGCAACGTGGCGTGGTGTGCACTGTGTTTGCTGACGCAACCCCCACTGGTTGGGGCATTGCCACCAC
CTGTCAGCTCCTTTCCGGGACTTTCGCTTTCCCCCTCCCTATTGCCACGGCGGAACTCATCGCCGCCTGC
CTTGCCCGCTGCTGGACAGGGGCTCGGCTGTTGGGCACTGACAATTCCGTGGTGTTGTCGGGGAAATCAT
CGTCCTTTCCTTGGCTGCTCGCCTGTGTTGCCACCTGGATTCTGCGCGGGACGTCCTTCTGCTACGTCCC
TTCGGCCCTCAATCCAGCGGACCTTCCTTCCCGCGGCCTGCTGCCGGCTCTGCGGCCTCTTCCGCGTCTT
CGCCTTCGCCCTCAGACGAGTCGGATCTCCCTTTGGGCCGCCTCCCCGCATCGATACCGAGCGCTGCTCG
AGAGATCTACGGGTGGCATCCCTGTGACCCCTCCCCAGTGCCTCTCCTGGCCCTGGAAGTTGCCACTCCA
GTGCCCACCAGCCTTGTCCTAATAAAATTAAGTTGCATCATTTTGTCTGACTAGGTGTCCTTCTATAATA
TTATGGGGTGGAGGGGGGTGGTATGGAGCAAGGGGCAAGTTGGGAAGACAACCTGTAGGGCCTGCGGGGT
CTATTGGGAACCAAGCTGGAGTGCAGTGGCACAATCTTGGCTCACTGCAATCTCCGCCTCCTGGGTTCAA
GCGATTCTCCTGCCTCAGCCTCCCGAGTTGTTGGGATTCCAGGCATGCATGACCAGGCTCAGCTAATTTT
TGTTTTTTTGGTAGAGACGGGGTTTCACCATATTGGCCAGGCTGGTCTCCAACTCCTAATCTCAGGTGAT
CTACCCACCTTGGCCTCCCAAATTGCTGGGATTACAGGCGTGAACCACTGCTCCCTTCCCTGTCCTTCTG
ATTTTGTAGGTAACCACGTGCGGACCGAGCGGCCGCAGGAACCCCTAGTGATGGAGTTGGCCACTCCCTC
TCTGCGCGCTCGCTCGCTCACTGAGGCCGGGCGACCAAAGGTCGCCCGACGCCCGGGCTTTGCCCGGGCG
GCCTCAGTGAGCGAGCGAGCGCGCAGCTGCCTGCAGGGGCGCCTGATGCGGTATTTTCTCCTTACGCATC
TGTGCGGTATTTCACACCGCATA
[142 nt withheld, positions 3314-3455]
C
[141 nt withheld, positions 3457-3597]
CCTTTGACGTTGGAGTCCACGTTCTTT
[37 nt withheld, positions 3625-3661]
ACCCTATCTCGGGCTATTCTTTTGATTTATAAGGGATTTTGCCGATTTCGGCCTATTGGTTAAAAAATGA
GCTGATTTAACAAAAATTTAACGCGAATTTTAACAAAATATTAACGTTTACAATTTTATGGTGCACTCTC
AGTACAATCTGCTCTGATGCCGCATAGTTAAGCCAGCCCCGACACCCGCCAACACCCGCTGACGCGCCCT
GACGGGCTTGTCTGCTCCCGGCATCCGCTTACAGACAAGCTGTGACCGTCTCCGGGAGCTGCATGTGTCA
GAGGTTTTCACCGTCATCACCGAAACGCGCGAGACGAAAGGGCCTCGTGATACGCCTATTTTTATAGGTT
AATGTCATGATAATAATGGTTTCTTAGACGTCAGGTGGCACTTTTCGGGGAAATGTGCGCGGAACCCCTA
TTTGTTTATTTTTCTAAATACATTCAAATATGTATCCGCTCATGAGACAATAACCCTGATAAATGCTTCA
ATAATATTGAAAAAGGAAGAGTATGAGTATTCAACATTTCCGTGTCGCCCTTATTCCCTTTTTTGCGGCA
TTTTGCCTTCCTGTTTTTGCTCACCCAGAAACGCTGGTGAAAGTAAAAGATGCTGAAGATCAGTTGGGTG
CACGAGTGGGTTACATCGAACTGGATCTCAACAGCGGTAAGATCCTTGAGAGTTTTCGCCCCGAAGAACG
TTTTCCAATGATGAGCACTTTTAAAGTTCTGCTATGTGGCGCGGTATTATCCCGTATTGACGCCGGGCAA
GAGCAACTCGGTCGCCGCATACACTATTCTCAGAATGACTTGGTTGAGTACTCACCAGTCACAGAAAAGC
ATCTTACGGATGGCATGACAGTAAGAGAATTATGCAGTGCTGCCATAACCATGAGTGATAACACTGCGGC
CAACTTACTTCTGACAACGATCGGAGGACCGAAGGAGCTAACCGCTTTTTTGCACAACATGGGGGATCAT
GTAACTCGCCTTGATCGTTGGGAACCGGAGCTGAATGAAGCCATACCAAACGACGAGCGTGACACCACGA
TGCCTGTAGCAATGGCAACAACGTTGCGCAAACTATTAACTGGCGAACTACTTACTCTAGCTTCCCGGCA
ACAATTAATAGACTGGATGGAGGCGGATAAAGTTGCAGGACCACTTCTGCGCTCGGCCCTTCCGGCTGGC
TGGTTTATTGCTGATAAATCTGGAGCCGGTGAGCGTGGGTCTCGCGGTATCATTGCAGCACTGGGGCCAG
ATGGTAAGCCCTCCCGTATCGTAGTTATCTACACGACGGGGAGTCAGGCAACTATGGATGAACGAAATAG
ACAGATCGCTGAGATAGGTGCCTCACTGATTAAGCATTGGTAACTGTCAGACCAAGTTTACTCATATATA
CTTTAGATTGATTTAAAACTTCATTTTTAATTTAAAAGGATCTAGGTGAAGATCCTTTTTGATAATCTCA
TGACCAAAATCCCTTAACGTGAGTTTTCGTTCCACTGAGCGTCAGACCCCGTAGAAAAGATCAAAGGATC
TTCTTGAGATCCTTTTTTTCTGCGCGTAATCTGCTGCTTGCAAACAAAAAAACCACCGCTACCAGCGGTG
GTTTGTTTGCCGGATCAAGAGCTACCAACTCTTTTTCCGAAGGTAACTGGCTTCAGCAGAGCGCAGATAC
CAAATACTGTCCTTCTAGTGTAGCCGTAGTTAGGCCACCACTTCAAGAACTCTGTAGCACCGCCTACATA
CCTCGCTCTGCTAATCCTGTTACCAGTGGCTGCTGCCAGTGGCGATAAGTCGTGTCTTACCGGGTTGGAC
TCAAGACGATAGTTACCGGATAAGGCGCAGCGGTCGGGCTGAACGGGGGGTTCGTGCACACAGCCCAGCT
TGGAGCGAACGACCTACACCGAACTGAGATACCTACAGCGTGAGCTATGAGAAAGCGCCACGCTTCCCGA
AGGGAGAAAGGCGGACAGGTATCCGGTAAGCGGCAGGGTCGGAACAGGAGAGCGCACGAGGGAGCTTCCA
GGGGGAAACGCCTGGTATCTTTATAGTCCTGTCGGGTTTCGCCACCTCTGACTTGAGCGTCGATTTTTGT
GATGCTCGTCAGGGGGGCGGAGCCTATGGAAAAACGCCAGCAACGCGGCCTTTTTACGGTTCCTGGCCTT
TTGCTGGCCTTTTGCTCACATGT
