>Addgene plasmid #55651 | pAAV-hSyn Con/Foff EYFP | addgene partial sequence | sequence record 92122 | hSyn1pro-F 5'-gcaagtgggttttaggacca-3'
AGAGGGGGAGGGGAAACAGGATGCGGCGAGGCGCGTGCGCACTGCCAGCTTCAGCACCGCGGACAGTGCC
TTCGCCCCCGCCTGGCGGCGCGCGCCACCGCCGCCTCAGCACTGAAGGCGCGCTGACGTCACTCGCCGGT
CCCCCGCAAACTCCCCTTCCCGGCCACCTTGGTCGCGTCCGCGCCGCCGCCGGCCCAGCCGGACCGCACC
ACGCGAGGCGCGAGATAGGGGGGCACGGGCGCGACCATCTGCGCTGCGGCGCCGGCGACTCAGCGCTGCC
TCAGTCTGCGGTGGGCAGCGGAGGAGTCGTGTCGTGCCTG
