>Addgene plasmid #55651 | pAAV-hSyn Con/Foff EYFP | addgene partial sequence | sequence record 93776 | EXFP-R 5'-GTCTTGTAGTTGCCGTCGTC-3'
CCTTCGGGCATGGCGGACTTGAAGAAGTCGTGCTGCTTCATGTGGTCGGGGTAGCGGGCGAAGCACTGCA
GGCCGTAGCCGAAGGTGGTCACGAGGGTGGGCCAGGGCACGGGCAGCTGTGGGACGACATGACTTAACCA
GTTAACCATGTTCTCTGAACATGAGAAGGGCTGGCCACTCTCCAGGCGCGCCGAAGTTCCTATACCTTTT
GAAGAATAGGAACTTCCTGGGCAGTATAAAGACTTAAGGAAGTGATTCTTTGCACCAATAACAATTGAAG
TTCCTATACTATTTGAAGAATAGGAACTTCGGTACCATAACTTCGTATAGTATACCTTATACGAAGTTAT
TCTTTGCACCTATCTAAAGAATAACAGTGATAATTTCTGGGTTAAGGCAAATAACTTCGTATAGGATACT
TTATACGAAGTTATGCTAGCCACCATGGTGAGCAAGGGCGAGGAGCTGTTCACCGGGGTGGTGCCCATCC
TGGTCGAGCTGGACGGCGACGTAAACGGCCACAAGTTCAGCGTGTCCGGCGAGGGCGAGGGCGATGCCAC
CTACGGCAAGCTGACCCTGA
