>Addgene plasmid #55651 | pAAV-hSyn Con/Foff EYFP | addgene partial sequence | sequence record 93777 | Futet-R 5'-CAAAGGCATTAAAGCAGCGT-3'
TTAAGAATACCAGTCAATCTTTCACAAATTTTGTAATCCAGAGGTTGATTATCGATAAGCTTGATATCGA
ATTCGAAGTTCCTATTCTTCAAAAGGTATAGGAACTTCTCTTTGCACCATTCTAAAGAATAACAGTGATA
ATTTCTGGGTTAAGGCAAGAAGTTCCTATTCTTCAAATAGTATAGGAACTTCGAGCTCTTACTTGTACAG
CTCGTCCATGCCGAGAGTGATCCCGGCGGCGGTCACGAACTCCAGCAGGACCATGTGATCGCGCTTCTCG
TTGGGGTCTTTGCTCAGGGCGGACTGGTAGCTCAGGTAGTGGTTGTCGGGCAGCAGCACGGGGCCGTCGC
CGATGGGGGTGTTCTGCTGGTAGTGGTCGGCGAGCTGCACGCTGCCGTCCTCGATGTTGTGGCGGATCTT
GAAGTTCACCTTGATGCCGTTCTTCTGCTTGTCGGCCATGATATAGACGTTGTGGCTGTTGTAGTTGTAC
T
